Addgene plasmid #89958: pKDsgRNA-yhhT
Purpose: Contains arabinose-induced lambda Red and a tet-inducible gRNA targeting yhhT.
Depositing lab: Michael Lynch. Depositing organization: Duke University. Publication: Managing the SOS Response for Enhanced CRISPR-Cas-Based Recombineering in E. coli through Transient Inhibition of Host RecA Activity. Moreb EA, Hoover B, Yaseen A, Valyasevi N, Roecker Z, Menacho-Melgar R, Lynch MD. ACS Synth Biol. 2017 Oct 2. doi: 10.1021/acssynbio.7b00174. PubMed 28915012.
Backbone
  Vector backbone: pKD46
  Total vector size (bp): 6959
  Vector type: Bacterial Expression
Growth in bacteria
  Bacterial resistance: Spectinomycin, 50 μg/mL
  Growth temperature: 30°C
  Growth strain: DH5alpha
  Copy number: Low Copy
Gene/Insert
  Gene/Insert name: yhhT gRNA
  gRNA/shRNA sequence: TTAATTTGGGGATGGCTGCT
  Promoter: pTet
  Cloning method: Unknown
  Sequencing primers: 5′ ttctcagggcgttttatggc
Terms and licenses: Academic/Nonprofit Terms; Industry Terms: Not Available to Industry
How to cite: pKDsgRNA-yhhT was a gift from Michael Lynch (Addgene plasmid # 89958 ; http://n2t.net/addgene:89958 ; RRID:Addgene_89958)
