[The description below was written by a language model from this plasmid's Addgene catalogue record and pLannotate feature annotations shown in this document.]
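Description:
pKDsgRNA-yhhT is a low-copy bacterial expression plasmid built on the pKD46 backbone for CRISPR-Cas9-assisted recombineering in E. coli. It replicates from the pSC101 origin with the temperature-sensitive Rep101 (A56V) protein. Replication is therefore supported only at a permissive temperature, and this property is generally used to cure such plasmids from cells once editing is finished. Selection is by spectinomycin, through an aadA (SmR) aminoglycoside adenylyltransferase gene that also confers streptomycin resistance and is driven by bla (AmpR) promoter sequence. The catalogue lists about 6.96 kb, slightly larger than the 6,928 nt sequenced record used for the feature table.

The plasmid carries two independently inducible modules. The first is the λ Red operon: Gam inhibits host RecBCD nuclease, Beta is a single-strand annealing recombinase, and Exo is a 5' to 3' exonuclease. The operon is placed under the araBAD promoter with the divergently transcribed araC regulator and ends at the λ tL3 terminator, so arabinose switches on recombination functions. The second is a single guide RNA directed against the E. coli yhhT locus, expressed from a tet-regulated promoter (pTet, annotated by a tet operator). The spacer is fused to the Streptococcus pyogenes Cas9 gRNA scaffold and followed by rrnB-derived sequence including the T1 terminator. The short "H1-2O2" and "capTEV" fragment annotations are probably incidental similarity matches rather than functional parts.

No Cas9 or tetR gene is annotated here, so the nuclease, and probably the repressor, must be supplied from another source. The associated work concerns improving CRISPR-Cas recombineering by managing the SOS response. In that setting the guide presumably serves to counterselect unedited yhhT alleles after λ Red-mediated recombination.
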