Features (pLannotate 1.2.2; 18 found; start..end, strand, type, name):
     12..887     -  CDS            araC: ARAC_ECOLI - Experimental evidence at protein level: Swiss-Prot protein existence level 1. Transcription factor that regulates the expression of several genes involved in the transport and metabolism of L-arabinose (PubMed:4362626, PubMed:328165, PubMed:6251457, PubMed:2962192, PubMed:6319708, PubMed:2231717, PubMed:1447222). Functions both as a positive and a negative regulator (PubMed:328165, PubMed:6251457). In the presence of arabinose, activates the expression of the araBAD, araE, araFGH and araJ promoters (PubMed:4362626, PubMed:328165, PubMed:6251457, PubMed:2962192, PubMed:6319708, Pub
    914..1198    +  promoter       araBAD promoter: araBAD; promoter of the L-arabinose operon of E. coli; the araC regulatory gene is transcribed in the opposite direction (Guzman et al., 1995)
   1242..1658    +  CDS            Gam: inhibitor of the host RecBCD nuclease in the λ Red system; gam; protects the double-stranded DNA substrate for recombination
   1664..2449    +  CDS            Beta: single-stranded DNA binding recombinase in the λ Red system; bet; mediates pairing of a single-stranded DNA with a complementary target
   2446..3126    +  CDS            Exo: 5' to 3' double-stranded DNA exonuclease in the λ Red system; exo; creates 3' single-stranded DNA tails
   3127..3371    +  terminator     λ tL3 terminator: transcription terminator tL3 from phage λ
   3494..4444    -  CDS            Rep101(Ts): temperature-sensitive version of the RepA protein needed for replication with the pSC101 origin (Armstrong et al., 1984); rep101 encoding an A56V mutation
   4492..4714    -  rep_origin     pSC101 ori: low-copy replication origin that requires the Rep101 protein
   5249..5270    -  terminator     bacterial terminator (fragment): putative bacterial transcription terminator
   5280..5298    +  protein_bind   tet operator: tetO; bacterial operator O2 for the tetR and tetA genes tetracycline repressor TetR
   5304..5323    +  promoter       H1-2O2 promoter (fragment): doxycycline-inducible variant of the human H1 RNA promoter (Henriksen et al., 2007)
   5354..5429    +  misc_RNA       gRNA scaffold: guide RNA scaffold for the Streptococcus pyogenes CRISPR/Cas9 system
   5495..5512    +  CDS            capTEV™ (fragment): composite tag for in vivo biotinylation, TEV protease cleavage, and 6xHis tagging
   5619..5734    +  ncRNA          5S rRNA: Accession: RF00001 - 5S ribosomal RNA
   5738..5784    +  terminator     rrnB T1 terminator: transcription terminator T1 from the E. coli rrnB gene
   5923..6714    -  CDS            SmR: aminoglycoside adenylyltransferase (Murphy, 1985); aadA; confers resistance to spectinomycin and streptomycin
   6715..6806    -  promoter       AmpR promoter: bla
   6830..6900    -  promoter       AmpR promoter (fragment): bla
>Addgene plasmid #89958 | pKDsgRNA-yhhT | addgene full sequence | sequence record 181336 | Addgene NGS Result
TCGATTTATTATGACAACTTGACGGCTACATCATTCACTTTTTCTTCACAACCGGCACGGAACTCGCTCG
GGCTGGCCCCGGTGCATTTTTTAAATACCCGCGAGAAGTAGAGTTGATCGTCAAAACCAACATTGCGACC
GACGGTGGCGATAGGCATCCGGGTGGTGCTCAAAAGCAGCTTCGCCTGGCTGATACGTTGGTCCTCGCGC
CAGCTTAAGACGCTAATCCCTAACTGCTGGCGGAAAAGATGTGACAGACGCGACGGCGACAAGCAAACAT
GCTGTGCGACGCTGGCGATATCAAAATTGCTGTCTGCCAGGTGATCGCTGATGTACTGACAAGCCTCGCG
TACCCGATTATCCATCGGTGGATGGAGCGACTCGTTAATCGCTTCCATGCGCCGCAGTAACAATTGCTCA
AGCAGATTTATCGCCAGCAGCTCCGAATAGCGCCCTTCCCCTTGCCCGGCGTTAATGATTTGCCCAAACA
GGTCGCTGAAATGCGGCTGGTGCGCTTCATCCGGGCGAAAGAACCCCGTATTGGCAAATATTGACGGCCA
GTTAAGCCATTCATGCCAGTAGGCGCGCGGACGAAAGTAAACCCACTGGTGATACCATTCGCGAGCCTCC
GGATGACGACCGTAGTGATGAATCTCTCCTGGCGGGAACAGCAAAATATCACCCGGTCGGCAAACAAATT
CTCGTCCCTGATTTTTCACCACCCCCTGACCGCGAATGGTGAGATTGAGAATATAACCTTTCATTCCCAG
CGGTCGGTCGATAAAAAAATCGAGATAACCGTTGGCCTCAATCGGCGTTAAACCCGCCACCAGATGGGCA
TTAAACGAGTATCCCGGCAGCAGGGGATCATTTTGCGCTTCAGCCATACTTTTCATACTCCCGCCATTCA
GAGAAGAAACCAATTGTCCATATTGCATCAGACATTGCCGTCACTGCGTCTTTTACTGGCTCTTCTCGCT
AACCAAACCGGTAACCCCGCTTATTAAAAGCATTCTGTAACAAAGCGGGACCAAAGCCATGACAAAAACG
CGTAACAAAAGTGTCTATAATCACGGCAGAAAAGTCCACATTGATTATTTGCACGGCGTCACACTTTGCT
ATGCCATAGCATTTTTATCCATAAGATTAGCGGATCCTACCTGACGCTTTTTATCGCAACTCTCTACTGT
TTCTCCATACCCGTTTTTTTGGGAATTCGAGCTCTAAGGAGGTTATAAAAAATGGATATTAATACTGAAA
CTGAGATCAAGCAAAAGCATTCACTAACCCCCTTTCCTGTTTTCCTAATCAGCCCGGCATTTCGCGGGCG
ATATTTTCACAGCTATTTCAGGAGTTCAGCCATGAACGCTTATTACATTCAGGATCGTCTTGAGGCTCAG
AGCTGGGCGCGTCACTACCAGCAGCTCGCCCGTGAAGAGAAAGAGGCAGAACTGGCAGACGACATGGAAA
AAGGCCTGCCCCAGCACCTGTTTGAATCGCTATGCATCGATCATTTGCAACGCCACGGGGCCAGCAAAAA
ATCCATTACCCGTGCGTTTGATGACGATGTTGAGTTTCAGGAGCGCATGGCAGAACACATCCGGTACATG
GTTGAAACCATTGCTCACCACCAGGTTGATATTGATTCAGAGGTATAAAACGAATGAGTACTGCACTCGC
AACGCTGGCTGGGAAGCTGGCTGAACGTGTCGGCATGGATTCTGTCGACCCACAGGAACTGATCACCACT
CTTCGCCAGACGGCATTTAAAGGTGATGCCAGCGATGCGCAGTTCATCGCATTACTGATCGTTGCCAACC
AGTACGGCCTTAATCCGTGGACGAAAGAAATTTACGCCTTTCCTGATAAGCAGAATGGCATCGTTCCGGT
GGTGGGCGTTGATGGCTGGTCCCGCATCATCAATGAAAACCAGCAGTTTGATGGCATGGACTTTGAGCAG
GACAATGAATCCTGTACATGCCGGATTTACCGCAAGGACCGTAATCATCCGATCTGCGTTACCGAATGGA
TGGATGAATGCCGCCGCGAACCATTCAAAACTCGCGAAGGCAGAGAAATCACGGGGCCGTGGCAGTCGCA
TCCCAAACGGATGTTACGTCATAAAGCCATGATTCAGTGTGCCCGTCTGGCCTTCGGATTTGCTGGTATC
TATGACAAGGATGAAGCCGAGCGCATTGTCGAAAATACTGCATACACTGCAGAACGTCAGCCGGAACGCG
ACATCACTCCGGTTAACGATGAAACCATGCAGGAGATTAACACTCTGCTGATCGCCCTGGATAAAACATG
GGATGACGACTTATTGCCGCTCTGTTCCCAGATATTTCGCCGCGACATTCGTGCATCGTCAGAACTGACA
CAGGCCGAAGCAGTAAAAGCTCTTGGATTCCTGAAACAGAAAGCCGCAGAGCAGAAGGTGGCAGCATGAC
ACCGGACATTATCCTGCAGCGTACCGGGATCGATGTGAGAGCTGTCGAACAGGGGGATGATGCGTGGCAC
AAATTACGGCTCGGCGTCATCACCGCTTCAGAAGTTCACAACGTGATAGCAAAACCCCGCTCCGGAAAGA
AGTGGCCTGACATGAAAATGTCCTACTTCCACACCCTGCTTGCTGAGGTTTGCACCGGTGTGGCTCCGGA
AGTTAACGCTAAAGCACTGGCCTGGGGAAAACAGTACGAGAACGACGCCAGAACCCTGTTTGAATTCACT
TCCGGCGTGAATGTTACTGAATCCCCGATCATCTATCGCGACGAAAGTATGCGTACCGCCTGCTCTCCCG
ATGGTTTATGCAGTGACGGCAACGGCCTTGAACTGAAATGCCCGTTTACCTCCCGGGATTTCATGAAGTT
CCGGCTCGGTGGTTTCGAGGCCATAAAGTCAGCTTACATGGCCCAGGTGCAGTACAGCATGTGGGTGACG
CGAAAAAATGCCTGGTACTTTGCCAACTATGACCCGCGTATGAAGCGTGAAGGCCTGCATTATGTCGTGA
TTGAGCGGGATGAAAAGTACATGGCGAGTTTTGACGAGATCGTGCCGGAGTTCATCGAAAAAATGGACGA
GGCACTGGCTGAAATTGGTTTTGTATTTGGGGAGCAATGGCGATGACGCATCCTCACGATAATATCCGGG
TAGGCGCAATCACTTTCGTCTACTCCGTTACAAAGCGAGGCTGGGTATTTCCCGGCCTTTCTGTTATCCG
AAATCCACTGAAAGCACAGCGGCTGGCTGAGGAGATAAATAATAAACGAGGGGCTGTATGCACAAAGCAT
CTTCTGTTGAGTTAAGAACGAGTATCGAGATGGCACATAGCCTTGCTCAAATTGGAATCAGGTTTGTGCC
AATACCAGTAGAAACAGACGAAGAATCCATGGGTATGGACAGTTTTCCCTTTGATATGTAACGGTGAACA
GTTGTTCTACTTTTGTTTGTTAGTCTTGATGCTTCACTGATAGATACAAGAGCCATAAGAACCTCAGATC
CTTCCGTATTTAGCCAGTATGTTCTCTAGTGTGGTTCGTTGTTTTTGCGTGAGCCATGAGAACGAACCAT
TGAGATCATACTTACTTTGCATGTCACTCAAAAATTTTGCCTCAAAACTGGTGAGCTGAATTTTTGCAGT
TAAAGCATCGTGTAGTGTTTTTCTTAGTCCGTTATGTAGGTAGGAATCTGATGTAATGGTTGTTGGTATT
TTGTCACCATTCATTTTTATCTGGTTGTTCTCAAGTTCGGTTACGAGATCCATTTGTCTATCTAGTTCAA
CTTGGAAAATCAACGTATCAGTCGGGCGGCCTCGCTTATCAACCACCAATTTCATATTGCTGTAAGTGTT
TAAATCTTTACTTATTGGTTTCAAAACCCATTGGTTAAGCCTTTTAAACTCATGGTAGTTATTTTCAAGC
ATTAACATGAACTTAAATTCATCAAGGCTAATCTCTATATTTGCCTTGTGAGTTTTCTTTTGTGTTAGTT
CTTTTAATAACCACTCATAAATCCTCATAGAGTATTTGTTTTCAAAAGACTTAACATGTTCCAGATTATA
TTTTATGAATTTTTTTAACTGGAAAAGATAAGGCAATATCTCTTCACTAAAAACTAATTCTAATTTTTCG
CTTGAGAACTTGGCATAGTTTGTCCACTGGAAAATCTCAAAGCCTTTAACCAAAGGATTCCTGATTTCCA
CAGTTCTCGTCATCAGCTCTCTGGTTGCTTTAGCTAATACACCATAAGCATTTTCCCTACTGATGTTCAT
CATCTGAACGTATTGGTTATAAGTGAACGATACCGTCCGTTCTTTCCTTGTAGGGTTTTCAATCGTGGGG
TTGAGTAGTGCCACACAGCATAAAATTAGCTTGGTTTCATGCTCCGTTAAGTCATAGCGACTAATCGCTA
GTTCATTTGCTTTGAAAACAACTAATTCAGACATACATCTCAATTGGTCTAGGTGATTTTAATCACTATA
CCAATTGAGATGGGCTAGTCAATGATAATTACTAGTCCTTTTCCTTTGAGTTGTGGGTATCTGTAAATTC
TGCTAGACCTTTGCTGGAAAACTTGTAAATTCTGCTAGACCCTCTGTAAATTCCGCTAGACCTTTGTGTG
TTTTTTTTGTTTATATTCAAGTGGTTATAATTTATAGAATAAAGAAAGAATAAAAAAAGATAAAAAGAAT
AGATCCCAGCCCTGTGTATAACTCACTACTTTAGTCAGTTCCGCAGTATTACAAAAGGATGTCGCAAACG
CTGTTTGCTCCTCTACAAAACAGACCTTAAAACCCTAAAGGCTTAAGTAGCACCCTCGCAAGCTCGGTTG
CGGCCGCAATCGGGCAAATCGCTGAATATTCCTTTTGTCTCCGACCATCAGGCACCTGAGTCGCTGTCTT
TTTCGTGACATTCAGTTCGCTGCGCTCACGGCTCTGGCAGTGAATGGGGGTAAATGGCACTACAGGCGCC
TTTTATGGATTCATGCAAGGAAACTACCCATAATACAAGAAAAGCCCGTCACGGGCTTCTCAGGGCGTTT
TATGGCGGGTCTGCTATGTGGTGCTATCTGACTTTTTGCTGTTCAGCAGTTCCTGCCCTCTGATTTTCCA
GTCTGACCACTTCGGATTATCCCGTGACAGGTCATTCAGACTGGCTAATGCACCCAGTAAGGCAGCGGTA
TCATCAACGGGGTCTGACGCTCAGTGGAACGAAAACTCACGTTAAGGGATTTTGGTCATGAGATTATCAG
CTTTCGCTAAGGATGATTTCTGGAATTCTTCCCTATCAGTGATAGAGATTGACATCCCTATCAGTGATAG
AGATACTGAGCACTTAATTTGGGGATGGCTGCTGTTTTAGAGCTAGAAATAGCAAGTTAAAATAAGGCTA
GTCCGTTATCAACTTGAAAAAGTGGCACCGAGTCGGTGCTTTTTTTGAAGCTTGGGCCCGAACAAAAACT
CATCTCAGAAGAGGATCTGAATAGCGCCGTCGACCATCATCATCATCATCATTGAGTTTAAACGGTCTCC
AGCTTGGCTGTTTTGGCGGATGAGAGAAGATTTTCAGCCTGATACAGATTAAATCAGAACGCAGAAGCGG
TCTGATAAAACAGAATTTGCCTGGCGGCAGTAGCGCGGTGGTCCCACCTGACCCCATGCCGAACTCAGAA
GTGAAACGCCGTAGCGCCGATGGTAGTGTGGGGTCTCCCCATGCGAGAGTAGGGAACTGCCAGGCATCAA
ATAAAACGAAAGGCTCAGTCGAAAGACTGGGCCTTTCGTTTTATCTGTTGTTTGTCGGTGAACTGGATCC
TTACTCGAGTCTAGACTGCAGGCGGATCTTCACCTAGATCCTTTTAAATTAAAAATGAAGTTTTAAATCA
ATCTAAAGTATATATGAGTAAACTTGGTCTGCTGACAGGACATTATTTGCCGACTACCTTGGTGATCTCG
CCTTTCACGTAGTGGACAAATTCTTCCAACTGATCTGCGCGCGAGGCCAAGCGATCTTCTTCTTGTCCAA
GATAAGCCTGTCTAGCTTCAAGTATGACGGGCTGATACTGGGCCGGCAGGCGCTCCATTGCCCAGTCGGC
AGCGACATCCTTCGGCGCGATTTTGCCGGTTACTGCGCTGTACCAAATGCGGGACAACGTAAGCACTACA
TTTCGCTCATCGCCAGCCCAGTCGGGCGGCGAGTTCCATAGCGTTAAGGTTTCATTTAGCGCCTCAAATA
GATCCTGTTCAGGAACCGGATCAAAGAGTTCCTCCGCCGCTGGACCTACCAAGGCAACGCTATGTTCTCT
TGCTTTTGTCAGCAAGATAGCCAGATCAATGTCGATCGTGGCTGGCTCGAAGATACCTGCAAGAATGTCA
TTGCGCTGCCATTCTCCAAATTGCAGTTCGCGCTTAGCTGGATAACGCCACGGAATGATGTCGTCGTGCA
CAACAATGGTGACTTCTACAGCGCGGAGAATCTCGCTCTCTCCAGGGGAAGCCGAAGTTTCCAAAAGGTC
GTTGATCAAAGCTCGCCGCGTTGTTTCATCAAGCCTTACGGTCACCGTAACCAGCAAATCAATATCACTG
TGTGGCTTCAGGCCGCCATCCACTGCGGAGCCGTACAAATGTACGGCCAGCAACGTCGGTTCGAGATGGC
GCTCGATGACGCCAACTACCTCTGATAGTTGAGTCGATACTTCGGCGATCACCGCTTCCCTCATACTCTT
CCTTTTTCAATATTATTGAAGCATTTATCAGGGTTATTGTCTCATGAGCGGATACATATTTGAATGTATT
TAGAAAAATAAACAAATAGCTAGCTCACTCGGTCGCTACCAGGGTTATTGTCTCATGAGCGGATACATAT
TTGAATGTATTTAGAAAAATAAACAAATAGGGGTTCCGCGCACATTTCCCCGAAAAGTGCCACCTGCA
